>Addgene plasmid #221039 | pAAV-MCHpr-GCaMP6f | addgene full sequence | sequence record 437940 | Addgene NGS Result
CCTGCAGGCAGCTGCGCGCTCGCTCGCTCACTGAGGCCGCCCGGGCGTCGGGCGACCTTTGGTCGCCCGG
CCTCAGTGAGCGAGCGAGCGCGCAGAGAGGGAGTGGCCAACTCCATCACTAGGGGTTCCTGCGGCCGCAC
GCGTTCTAGAGATAACTTCTATTTAATAAGGATTAAAAGGGCATAAAGCTTTTATCCTTATTATCCATGA
ATTAAATAACACGTCTTAATATCTTAATCGGAAAGTACATAGAAGGTAACTGTAATATTGGGAGAGCCTG
GTGTCCTATGGTCTTCCTTAATAACATCCCACTTTCAAGAGGCTATAATCTACTCACAGAAAGCCTTCTC
TCAAAGACCTTAATCAGATTCTGGGAAAATTCACACACGAAATAAACAACAGGCCACTAAATCCAAAACA
ATGCAAGCATTAGCAGCTTTACAAAGGCGAGGCTCTACGGGGTGATTCATTTCTAAAAAGAAAAGATAAG
GCCTTCAAGTGTTTTCTATTCAGGCACAAAGTATATAAAGGTAGGAATCATTCAGTCGCCAGCAGAGTGT
GGCATTCTCCCCACATTCTCTTCGGCTTTACGGAGCAGCAAACAGGGTCGACTCTAGAGGATCCCGCCAC
CATGGGTTCTCATCATCATCATCATCATGGTATGGCTAGCATGACTGGTGGACAGCAAATGGGTCGGGAT
CTGTACGACGATGACGATAAGGATCTCGCCACCATGGTCGACTCATCACGTCGTAAGTGGAATAAGACAG
GTCACGCAGTCAGAGCTATAGGTCGGCTGAGCTCACTCGAGAACGTCTATATCAAGGCCGACAAGCAGAA
GAACGGCATCAAGGCGAACTTCAAGATCCGCCACAACATCGAGGACGGCGGCGTGCAGCTCGCCTACCAC
TACCAGCAGAACACCCCCATCGGCGACGGCCCCGTGCTGCTGCCCGACAACCACTACCTGAGCGTGCAGT
CCAAACTTTCGAAAGACCCCAACGAGAAGCGCGATCACATGGTCCTGCTGGAGTTCGTGACCGCCGCCGG
GATCACTCTCGGCATGGACGAGCTGTACAAGGGCGGTACCGGAGGGAGCATGGTGAGCAAGGGCGAGGAG
CTGTTCACCGGGGTGGTGCCCATCCTGGTCGAGCTGGACGGCGACGTAAACGGCCACAAGTTCAGCGTGT
CCGGCGAGGGTGAGGGCGATGCCACCTACGGCAAGCTGACCCTGAAGTTCATCTGCACCACCGGCAAGCT
GCCCGTGCCCTGGCCCACCCTCGTGACCACCCTGACCTACGGCGTGCAGTGCTTCAGCCGCTACCCCGAC
CACATGAAGCAGCACGACTTCTTCAAGTCCGCCATGCCCGAAGGCTACATCCAGGAGCGCACCATCTTCT
TCAAGGACGACGGCAACTACAAGACCCGCGCCGAGGTGAAGTTCGAGGGCGACACCCTGGTGAACCGCAT
CGAGCTGAAGGGCATCGACTTCAAGGAGGACGGCAACATCCTGGGGCACAAGCTGGAGTACAACCTGCCG
GACCAACTGACTGAAGAGCAGATCGCAGAATTTAAAGAGGAATTCTCCCTATTTGACAAGGACGGGGATG
GGACAATAACAACCAAGGAGCTGGGGACGGTGATGCGGTCTCTGGGGCAGAACCCCACAGAAGCAGAGCT
GCAGGACATGATCAATGAAGTAGATGCCGACGGTGACGGCACAATCGACTTCCCTGAGTTCCTGACAATG
ATGGCAAGAAAAATGAAATACAGGGACACGGAAGAAGAAATTAGAGAAGCGTTCGGTGTGTTTGATAAGG
ATGGCAATGGCTACATCAGTGCAGCAGAGCTTCGCCACGTGATGACAAACCTTGGAGAGAAGTTAACAGA
TGAAGAGGTTGATGAAATGATCAGGGAAGCAGACATCGATGGGGATGGTCAGGTAAACTACGAAGAGTTT
GTACAAATGATGACAGCGAAGTAACGCGTGTACAAGTAAGAATTCGATATCAAGCTTATCGATAATCAAC
CTCTGGATTACAAAATTTGTGAAAGATTGACTGGTATTCTTAACTATGTTGCTCCTTTTACGCTATGTGG
ATACGCTGCTTTAATGCCTTTGTATCATGCTATTGCTTCCCGTATGGCTTTCATTTTCTCCTCCTTGTAT
AAATCCTGGTTGCTGTCTCTTTATGAGGAGTTGTGGCCCGTTGTCAGGCAACGTGGCGTGGTGTGCACTG
TGTTTGCTGACGCAACCCCCACTGGTTGGGGCATTGCCACCACCTGTCAGCTCCTTTCCGGAACTTTCGC
TTTCCCCCTCCCTATTGCCACGGCGGAACTCATCGCCGCCTGCCTTGCCCGCTGCTGGACAGGGGCTCGG
CTGTTGGGCACTGACAATTCCGTGGTGTTGTCGGGGAAATCATCGTCCTTTCCTTGGCTGCTCGCCTATG
TTGCCACCTGGATTCTGCGCGGGACGTCCTTCTGCTACGTCCCTTCGGCCCTCAATCCAGCGGACCTTCC
TTCCCGCGGCCTGCTGCCGGCTCTGCGGCCTCTTCCGCGTCTTCGCCTTCGCCCTCAGACGAGTCGGATC
TCCCTTTGGGCCGCCTCCCCGCATCGATACCGAGCGCTGCTCGAGAGATCTACGGGTGGCATCCCTGTGA
CCCCTCCCCAGTGCCTCTCCTGGCCCTGGAAGTTGCCACTCCAGTGCCCACCAGCCTTGTCCTAATAAAA
TTAAGTTGCATCATTTTGTCTGACTAGGTGTCCTTCTATAATATTATGGGGTGGAGGGGGGTGGTATGGA
GCAAGGGGCAAGTTGGGAAGACAACCTGTAGGGCCTGCGGGGTCTATTGGGAACCAAGCTGGAGTGCAGT
GGCACAATCTTGGCTCACTGCAATCTCCGCCTCCTGGGTTCAAGCGATTCTCCTGCCTCAGCCTCCCGAG
TTGTTGGGATTCCAGGCATGCATGACCAGGCTCAGCTAATTTTTGTTTTTTTGGTAGAGACGGGGTTTCA
CCATATTGGCCAGGCTGGTCTCCAACTCCTAATCTCAGGTGATCTACCCACCTTGGCCTCCCAAATTGCT
GGGATTACAGGCGTGAACCACTGCTCCCTTCCCTGTCCTTCTGATTTTGTAGGTAACCACGTGCGGACCG
AGCGGCCGCAGGAACCCCTAGTGATGGAGTTGGCCACTCCCTCTCTGCGCGCTCGCTCGCTCACTGAGGC
CGGGCGACCAAAGGTCGCCCGACGCCCGGGCTTTGCCCGGGCGGCCTCAGTGAGCGAGCGAGCGCGCAGC
TGCCTGCAGGGGCGCCTGATGCGGTATTTTCTCCTTACGCATCTGTGCGGTATTTCACACCGCATA
[95 nt withheld, positions 3357-3451]
T
[46 nt withheld, positions 3453-3498]
C
[141 nt withheld, positions 3500-3640]
CCTTTGACGTTGGAGTCCACGTTCTTT
[37 nt withheld, positions 3668-3704]
ACTCTATCTCGGGCTATTCTTTTGATTTATAAGGGATTTTGCCGATTTCGGTCTATTGGTTAAAAAATGA
GCTGATTTAACAAAAATTTAACGCGAATTTTAACAAAATATTAACGTTTACAATTTTATGGTGCACTCTC
AGTACAATCTGCTCTGATGCCGCATAGTTAAGCCAGCCCCGACACCCGCCAACACCCGCTGACGCGCCCT
GACGGGCTTGTCTGCTCCCGGCATCCGCTTACAGACAAGCTGTGACCGTCTCCGGGAGCTGCATGTGTCA
GAGGTTTTCACCGTCATCACCGAAACGCGCGAGACGAAAGGGCCTCGTGATACGCCTATTTTTATAGGTT
AATGTCATGATAATAATGGTTTCTTAGACGTCAGGTGGCACTTTTCGGGGAAATGTGCGCGGAACCCCTA
TTTGTTTATTTTTCTAAATACATTCAAATATGTATCCGCTCATGAGACAATAACCCTGATAAATGCTTCA
ATAATATTGAAAAAGGAAGAGTATGAGTATTCAACATTTCCGTGTCGCCCTTATTCCCTTTTTTGCGGCA
TTTTGCCTTCCTGTTTTTGCTCACCCAGAAACGCTGGTGAAAGTAAAAGATGCTGAAGATCAGTTGGGTG
CACGAGTGGGTTACATCGAACTGGATCTCAACAGCGGTAAGATCCTTGAGAGTTTTCGCCCCGAAGAACG
TTTTCCAATGATGAGCACTTTTAAAGTTCTGCTATGTGGCGCGGTATTATCCCGTATTGACGCCGGGCAA
GAGCAACTCGGTCGCCGCATACACTATTCTCAGAATGACTTGGTTGAGTACTCACCAGTCACAGAAAAGC
ATCTTACGGATGGCATGACAGTAAGAGAATTATGCAGTGCTGCCATAACCATGAGTGATAACACTGCGGC
CAACTTACTTCTGACAACGATCGGAGGACCGAAGGAGCTAACCGCTTTTTTGCACAACATGGGGGATCAT
GTAACTCGCCTTGATCGTTGGGAACCGGAGCTGAATGAAGCCATACCAAACGACGAGCGTGACACCACGA
TGCCTGTAGCAATGGCAACAACGTTGCGCAAACTATTAACTGGCGAACTACTTACTCTAGCTTCCCGGCA
ACAATTAATAGACTGGATGGAGGCGGATAAAGTTGCAGGACCACTTCTGCGCTCGGCCCTTCCGGCTGGC
TGGTTTATTGCTGATAAATCTGGAGCCGGTGAGCGTGGGTCTCGCGGTATCATTGCAGCACTGGGGCCAG
ATGGTAAGCCCTCCCGTATCGTAGTTATCTACACGACGGGGAGTCAGGCAACTATGGATGAACGAAATAG
ACAGATCGCTGAGATAGGTGCCTCACTGATTAAGCATTGGTAACTGTCAGACCAAGTTTACTCATATATA
CTTTAGATTGATTTAAAACTTCATTTTTAATTTAAAAGGATCTAGGTGAAGATCCTTTTTGATAATCTCA
TGACCAAAATCCCTTAACGTGAGTTTTCGTTCCACTGAGCGTCAGACCCCGTAGAAAAGATCAAAGGATC
TTCTTGAGATCCTTTTTTTCTGCGCGTAATCTGCTGCTTGCAAACAAAAAAACCACCGCTACCAGCGGTG
GTTTGTTTGCCGGATCAAGAGCTACCAACTCTTTTTCCGAAGGTAACTGGCTTCAGCAGAGCGCAGATAC
CAAATACTGTTCTTCTAGTGTAGCCGTAGTTAGGCCACCACTTCAAGAACTCTGTAGCACCGCCTACATA
CCTCGCTCTGCTAATCCTGTTACCAGTGGCTGCTGCCAGTGGCGATAAGTCGTGTCTTACCGGGTTGGAC
TCAAGACGATAGTTACCGGATAAGGCGCAGCGGTCGGGCTGAACGGGGGGTTCGTGCACACAGCCCAGCT
TGGAGCGAACGACCTACACCGAACTGAGATACCTACAGCGTGAGCTATGAGAAAGCGCCACGCTTCCCGA
AGGGAGAAAGGCGGACAGGTATCCGGTAAGCGGCAGGGTCGGAACAGGAGAGCGCACGAGGGAGCTTCCA
GGGGGAAACGCCTGGTATCTTTATAGTCCTGTCGGGTTTCGCCACCTCTGACTTGAGCGTCGATTTTTGT
GATGCTCGTCAGGGGGGCGGAGCCTATGGAAAAACGCCAGCAACGCGGCCTTTTTACGGTTCCTGGCCTT
TTGCTGGCCTTTTGCTCACATGT
Features (pLannotate 1.2.2; 15 found; start..end, strand, type, name):
     12..39      +  repeat_region  AAV2 ITR (fragment): inverted terminal repeat of adeno-associated virus serotype 2 inverted
     68..95      +  repeat_region  AAV2 ITR (fragment): inverted terminal repeat of adeno-associated virus serotype 2 inverted
    606..625     -  misc_feature   MCS (fragment): pUC18/19 multiple cloning site
    632..1982    +  CDS            GCaMP6f (fragment): improved fluorescent protein-based calcium sensor (Chen et al., 2013)
   2000..2024    +  misc_feature   MCS (fragment): pBluescript multiple cloning site
   2024..2612    +  misc_feature   WPRE: woodchuck hepatitis virus posttranscriptional regulatory element
   2644..3120    +  polyA_signal   hGH poly(A) signal: human growth hormone polyadenylation signal
   3160..3300    +  repeat_region  AAV2 ITR: inverted terminal repeat of adeno-associated virus serotype 2 inverted
   3305..3356    -  misc_feature   bom (fragment): basis of mobility region from pBR322
   3375..3830    +  rep_origin     f1 ori (sequence partly withheld): f1 bacteriophage origin of replication; arrow indicates direction of (+) strand synthesis
   3831..3880    -  misc_feature   bom (fragment): basis of mobility region from pBR322
   3982..4017    -  CDS            rop (fragment): Rop protein, which maintains plasmids at low copy number; rop
   4112..4216    +  promoter       AmpR promoter: bla
   4217..5077    +  CDS            AmpR: β-lactamase; bla; confers resistance to ampicillin, carbenicillin, and related antibiotics
   5248..5836    +  rep_origin     ori: high-copy-number ColE1/pMB1/pBR322/pUC origin of replication
