[The description below was written by a language model from this plasmid's Addgene catalogue record and pLannotate feature annotations shown in this document.]
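Description:
pAAV-MCHpr-GCaMP6f is an adeno-associated virus transfer plasmid built on a pAAV backbone for cell-type-restricted expression of a genetically encoded calcium indicator in rat brain. The payload is GCaMP6f, the fast-kinetics GFP/calmodulin/M13-based calcium sensor (about 1.35 kb; the record lists the A317E substitution). It is driven by the rat pro-melanin-concentrating hormone (MCH) promoter, which is intended to confine expression to MCH-producing neurons. The automated feature table does not annotate this promoter, but an unannotated stretch of roughly 500 bp lies between the left ITR and the GCaMP6f coding sequence, which is the position expected for it. Downstream of the sensor sit a WPRE, which enhances transcript stability and expression, and the human growth hormone polyadenylation signal. The whole cassette is flanked by AAV2 inverted terminal repeats, which allow it to be replicated and packaged into AAV particles when rep/cap and helper functions are supplied in trans. The right ITR is detected intact, whereas the left one appears only as short fragments in the sequencing result. That is common for these structured repeats and may reflect an assembly limitation or a partial deletion.

In bacteria the plasmid is maintained through a ColE1/pUC-type origin and selected with ampicillin via the β-lactamase gene. An f1 phage origin is also present. The catalogue lists it as low copy and propagated in a recombination-deficient strain, consistent with the need to preserve the ITRs. The sequenced record is about 5.9 kb, which is smaller than the sum of the catalogue backbone and insert sizes. The associated study concerns MCH neurons in REM sleep and cocaine seeking, so the construct fits in vivo calcium imaging or photometry of MCH neuron activity in rats.
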