Addgene plasmid #221039: pAAV-MCHpr-GCaMP6f
Purpose: Expresses GCaMP6f under the rat pro-melanin-concentrating hormone promoter
Depositing lab: Yanhua Huang. Depositing organization: University of Pittsburgh (University, School of Medicine, and Cancer Institute). Publication: Rapid Eye Movement Sleep Engages Melanin-Concentrating Hormone Neurons to Reduce Cocaine Seeking. Guo R, Wang Y, Yan R, Chen B, Ding W, Gorczyca MT, Ozsoy S, Cai L, Hines RL, Tseng GC, Allocca G, Dong Y, Fang J, Huang YH. Biol Psychiatry. 2022 Dec 1;92(11):880-894. doi: 10.1016/j.biopsych.2022.06.006. Epub 2022 Jun 13. PubMed 35953320.
Backbone
  Vector backbone: pAAV
  Backbone size w/o insert (bp): 5300
  Vector type: Mammalian Expression, AAV ; Rat Targeting
Growth in bacteria
  Bacterial resistance: Ampicillin, 100 μg/mL
  Growth temperature: 37°C
  Growth strain: NEB Stable
  Copy number: Low Copy
Gene/Insert
  Gene/Insert name: GCaMP6f
  Species: Synthetic
  Insert size (bp): 1350
  Mutation: A317E
  Promoter: Rat MCH
  Cloning method: Restriction Enzyme; 5′ cloning site Unknown (unknown if destroyed)
Terms and licenses: Academic/Nonprofit Terms; Industry Terms: Not Available to Industry
How to cite: pAAV-MCHpr-GCaMP6f was a gift from Yanhua Huang (Addgene plasmid # 221039 ; http://n2t.net/addgene:221039 ; RRID:Addgene_221039)
